>Addgene plasmid #52217 | pIM1773-PRHIII-sfGFP-pNW33N | depositor full sequence | sequence record 80652 | pIM1773-PRHIII-sfGFP-pNW33N sequence 5062 bps
AATTCGCGGCCGCTTCTAGAGAGCATGCTGATTTCCCCCATTCTGCAAAATCCTATTGTTTATCATACCA
TGAATGCTGATATAATGAAAAGATACGACTGCTATGATATGCAAAAGAAAAAACAATGGTGACTAGGAGT
GAATGGCCATGGGCTCCAAAGGCGAGGAATTGTTTACGGGAGTTGTCCCGATTTTGGTAGAATTGGACGG
CGATGTTAATGGACATAAATTCAGCGTGCGCGGTGAAGGAGAAGGCGATGCCACGAACGGTAAATTGACG
CTCAAATTTATCTGTACTACGGGGAAATTACCAGTACCGTGGCCGACGCTGGTGACAACGCTGACCTATG
GAGTACAATGTTTCTCACGGTATCCCGATCACATGAAACGGCACGACTTTTTCAAGTCGGCGATGCCGGA
GGGCTATGTCCAAGAGCGCACGATTTCTTTTAAAGACGATGGAACGTATAAAACACGTGCCGAAGTGAAA
TTTGAGGGCGACACGCTTGTCAACAGAATTGAGCTTAAAGGCATCGACTTTAAAGAAGATGGGAACATAC
TAGGGCACAAGTTGGAGTATAACTTCAACTCGCATAACGTCTATATAACCGCGGACAAACAAAAAAACGG
GATCAAAGCCAACTTCAAAATCCGCCATAATGTGGAAGACGGCAGCGTCCAATTAGCGGATCATTACCAG
CAAAATACACCGATCGGCGATGGACCCGTATTACTACCGGATAACCACTACTTATCTACACAGTCGGTCC
TGTCCAAAGATCCGAATGAAAAACGCGACCACATGGTACTGCTGGAATTTGTCACCGCAGCCGGAATCAC
CCACGGAATGGATGAATTATACAAGTAATACTAGTAGCGGCCGCTGCAGGCATGCAAGCTTGGCGTAATC
ATGGTCATAGCTGTTTCCTGTGTGAAATTGTTATCCGCTCACAATTCCACACAACATACGAGCCGGAAGC
ATAAAGTGTAAAGCCTGGGGTGCCTAATGAGTGAGCTAACTCACATTAATTGCGTTGCGCTCACTGCCCG
CTTTCCAGTCGGGAAACCTGTCGTGCCAGCCCTTCAAACTTCCCAAAGGCGAGCCCTAGTGACATTAGAA
AACCGACTGTAAAAAGTACAGTCGGCATTATCTCATATTATAAAAGCCAGTCATTAGGCCTATCTGACAA
TTCCTGAATAGAGTTCATAAACAATCCTGCATGATAACCATCACAAACAGAATGATGTACCTGTAAAGAT
AGCGGTAAATATATTGAATTACCTTTATTAATGAATTTTCCTGCTGTAATAATGGGTAGAAGGTAATTAC
TATTATTATTGATATTTAAGTTAAACCCAGTAAATGAAGTCCATGGAATAATAGAAAGAGAAAAAGCATT
TTCAGGTATAGGTGTTTTGGGAAACAATTTCCCCGAACCATTATATTTCTCTACATCAGAAAGGTATAAA
TCATAAAACTCTTTGAAGTCATTCTTTACAGGAGTCCAAATACCAGAGAATGTTTTAGATACACCATCAA
AAATTGTATAAAGTGGCTCTAACTTATCCCAATAACCTAACTCTCCGTCGCTATTGTAACCAGTTCTAAA
AGCTGTATTTGAGTTTATCACCCTTGTCACTAAGAAAATAAATGCAGGGTAAAATTTATATCCTTCTTGT
TTTATGTTTCGGTATAAAACACTAATATCAATTTCTGTGGTTATACTAAAAGTCGTTTGTTGGTTCAAAT
AATGATTAAATATCTCTTTTCTCTTCCAATTGTCTAAATCAATTTTATTAAAGTTCATTTGATATGCCTC
CTAAATTTTTATCTAAAGTGAATTTAGGAGGCTTACTTGTCTGCTTTCTTCATTAGAATCAATCCTTTTT
TAAAAGTCAATCCCGTTTGTTGAACTACTCTTTAATAAAATAATTTTTCCGTTCCCAATTCCACATTGCA
ATAATAGAAAATCCATCTTCATCGGCTTTTTCGTCATCATCTGTATGAATCAAATCGCCTTCTTCTGTGT
CATCAAGGTTTAATTTTTTATGTATTTCTTTTAACAAACCACCATAGGAGATTAACCTTTTACGGTGTAA
ACCTTCCTCCAAATCAGACAAACGTTTCAAATTCTTTTCTTCATCATCGGTCATAAAATCCGTATCCTTT
ACAGGATATTTTGCAGTTTCGTCAATTGCCGATTGTATATCCGATTTATATTTATTTTTCGGTCGAATCA
TTTGAACTTTTACATTTGGATCATAGTCTAATTTCATTGCCTTTTTCCAAAATTGAATCCATTGTTTTTG
ATTCACGTAGTTTTCTGTATTCTTAAAATAAGTTGGTTCCACACATACCAATACATGCATGTGCTGATTA
TAAGAATTATCTTTATTATTTATTGTCACTTCCGTTGCACGCATAAAACCAACAAGATTTTTATTAATTT
TTTTATATTGCATCATTCGGCGAAATCCTTGAGCCATATCTGACAAACTCTTATTTAATTCTTCGCCATC
ATAAACATTTTTAACTGTTAATGTGAGAAACAACCAACGAACTGTTGGCTTTTGTTTAATAACTTCAGCA
ACAACCTTTTGTGACTGAATGCCATGTTTCATTGCTCTCCTCCAGTTGCACATTGGACAAAGCCTGGATT
TACAAAACCACACTCGATACAACTTTCTTTCGCCTGTTTCACGATTTTGTTTATACTCTAATATTTCAGC
ACAATCTTTTACTCTTTCAGCCTTTTTAAATTCAAGAATATGCAGAAGTTCAAAGTAATCAACATTAGCG
ATTTTCTTTTCTCTCCATGGTCTCACTTTTCCACTTTTTGTCTTGTCCACTAAAACCCTTGATTTTTCAT
CTGAATAAATGCTACTATTAGGACACATAATATTAAAAGAAACCCCCATCTATTTAGTTATTTGTTTGGT
CACTTATAACTTTAACAGATGGGGTTTTTCTGTGCAACCAATTTTAAGGGTTTTCAATACTTTAAAACAC
ATACATACCAACACTTCAACGCACCTTTCAGCAACTAAAATAAAAATGACGTTATTTCTATATGTATCAA
GAATAGAAAGAACTCGTTTTTCGCTACGCTCAAAACGCAAAAAAAGCACTCATTCGAGTGCTTTTTCTTA
TCGCTCCAAATCATGCGATTTTTTCCTCTTTGCTTTTCTTTGCTCACGAAGTTCTCGATCACGCTGCAAA
ACATCTTGAAGCGAAAAAGTATTCTTCTTTTCTTCCGATCGCTCATGCTGACGCACGAAAAGCCCTCTAG
GCGCATAGGAACAACTCCTAAATGCATGTGAGGGGTTTTCTCGTCCATGTGAACAGTCGCATACGCAATA
TTTTGTTTCCCATACTGCATTAATGAATCGGCCAACGCGCGGGGAGAGGCGGTTTGCGTATTGGGCGCTC
TTCCGCTTCCTCGCTCACTGACTCGCTGCGCTCGGTCGTTCGGCTGCGGCGAGCGGTATCAGCTCACTCA
AAGGCGGTAATACGGTTATCCACAGAATCAGGGGATAACGCAGGAAAGAACATGTGAGCAAAAGGCCAGC
AAAAGGCCAGGAACCGTAAAAAGGCCGCGTTGCTGGCGTTTTTCCATAGGCTCCGCCCCCCTGACGAGCA
TCACAAAAATCGACGCTCAAGTCAGAGGTGGCGAAACCCGACAGGACTATAAAGATACCAGGCGTTTCCC
CCTGGAAGCTCCCTCGTGCGCTCTCCTGTTCCGACCCTGCCGCTTACCGGATACCTGTCCGCCTTTCTCC
CTTCGGGAAGCGTGGCGCTTTCTCATAGCTCACGCTGTAGGTATCTCAGTTCGGTGTAGGTCGTTCGCTC
CAAGCTGGGCTGTGTGCACGAACCCCCCGTTCAGCCCGACCGCTGCGCCTTATCCGGTAACTATCGTCTT
GAGTCCAACCCGGTAAGACACGACTTATCGCCACTGGCAGCAGCCACTGGTAACAGGATTAGCAGAGCGA
GGTATGTAGGCGGTGCTACAGAGTTCTTGAAGTGGTGGCCTAACTACGGCTACACTAGAAGAACAGTATT
TGGTATCTGCGCTCTGCTGAAGCCAGTTACCTTCGGAAAAAGAGTTGGTAGCTCTTGATCCGGCAAACAA
ACCACCGCTGGTAGCGGTGGTTTTTTTGTTTGCAAGCAGCAGATTACGCGCAGAAAAAAAGGATCTCAAG
AAGATCCTTTGATCTTTTCTACGGGGTCTGACGCTCAGTGGAACGAAAACTCACGTTAAGGGATTTTGGT
CATGAGATTATCAAAAAGGATCTTCACCTAGATCCTTTTAAATTAAAAATGAAGTTTTAAATCAATCTAA
AGTATATATGAGTAAACTTGGTCTGACAGTTACCAATGCTTAATCAGTGAGGCACCTATCTCAGCGATCT
GTCTATTTCGTTCATCCATAGTTGCCTGACTCCCCGTCGTGTAGATAACTACGATACGGGAGGGCTTACC
ATCTGGCCCCAGTGCTGCAATGATACCGCGAGACCCACGCTCACCGGCTCCAGATTTATCAGCAATAAAC
CAGCCAGCCCGATATGGGAAACAAAATATTGCGTATGCGACTGTTCACATGGACGAGAAAACCCCTCACA
TGCATTTAGGAGTTGTTCCTATGCGCCTAGAGGGCTTTTCGTGCGTCAGCATGAGCGATCGGAAGAAAAG
AAGAATACTTTTTCGCTTCAAGATGTTTTGCAGCGTGATCGAGAACTTCGTGAGCAAAGAAAAGCAAAGA
GGAAAAAATCGCATGATTTGGAGCGATAAGAAAAAGCACTCGAATGAGTGCTTTTTTTGCGTTTTGAGCG
TAGCGAAAAACGAGTTCTTTCTATTCTTGATACATATAGAAATAACGTCATTTTTATTTTAGTTGCTGAA
AGGTGCGTTGAAGTGTTGGTATGTATGTGATTCAATAATTTCTTTTACTCGCTCGTTATAGTCGATCGGT
TCATCATTCACCAAATCATAATTTTCATGTGACCGTTCTTTATCAATATCGGGATTCGTTTTACTTTCCC
GTTCTCTCTGATTGTGAAATTG
Features (pLannotate 1.2.2; 15 found; start..end, strand, type, name):
    155..865     +  CDS            Superfolder GFP: Superfolder GFP is a basic (constitutively fluorescent) green fluorescent protein published in 2005, derived from Aequorea victoria. It is reported to be a very rapidly-maturing weak dimer.
    869..889     +  misc_feature   BioBrick suffix: universal suffix for all parts
    938..954     -  protein_bind   lac operator: The lac repressor binds to the lac operator to inhibit transcription in E. coli. This inhibition can be relieved by adding lactose or isopropyl-β-D-thiogalactopyranoside (IPTG). lac repressor encoded by lacI
    962..992     -  promoter       lac promoter: promoter for the E. coli lac operon
   1007..1028    -  protein_bind   CAP binding site: CAP binding activates transcription in the presence of cAMP. E. coli catabolite activator protein
   1041..1080    -  CDS            lacI (fragment): lac repressor; lacI; The lac repressor binds to the lac operator to inhibit transcription in E. coli. This inhibition can be relieved by adding lactose or isopropyl-β-D-thiogalactopyranoside (IPTG).
   1161..1808    -  CDS            cat: CAT1_STAAU - Experimental evidence at transcript level: Swiss-Prot protein existence level 2. This enzyme is an effector of chloramphenicol resistance in bacteria. From Staphylococcus aureus.
   1915..2919    -  CDS            repB: RepB replication protein; repB; from Enterococcus faecalis plasmid pAMα1 AAN03827.1 22652809.0
   3255..3374    -  CDS            pre (fragment): PRE_STRAG - Also known as mob. Experimental evidence at protein level: Swiss-Prot protein existence level 1. The interaction of the RSA site and the PRE protein may not only serves a function in plasmid maintenance, but may also contributes to the distribution of small antibiotic resistance plasmids among Gram- positive bacteria. From Streptococcus agalactiae.
   3375..3428    -  CDS            lacI (fragment): lac repressor; lacI; The lac repressor binds to the lac operator to inhibit transcription in E. coli. This inhibition can be relieved by adding lactose or isopropyl-β-D-thiogalactopyranoside (IPTG).
   3611..4199    -  rep_origin     ori: high-copy-number ColE1/pMB1/pBR322/pUC origin of replication
   4371..4559    -  CDS            bla(M) (fragment): β-lactamase lacking the signal sequence; bla(M); allows cytosolic expression of β-lactamase
   4563..4682    +  CDS            pre (fragment): PRE_STRAG - Also known as mob. Experimental evidence at protein level: Swiss-Prot protein existence level 1. The interaction of the RSA site and the PRE protein may not only serves a function in plasmid maintenance, but may also contributes to the distribution of small antibiotic resistance plasmids among Gram- positive bacteria. From Streptococcus agalactiae.
   4925..3       -  CDS            pre (fragment) (across the origin): PRE_BACSP - Protein inferred from homology: Swiss-Prot protein existence level 3. The interaction of the RSA site and the pre protein may not only serve a function in plasmid maintenance, but also contribute to the distribution of small antibiotic resistance plasmids among Gram- positive bacteria. From Bacillus sp.
   5062..21      +  misc_feature   BioBrick prefix (across the origin): BioBrick prefix for parts that do not start with "ATG"
