[The description below was written by a language model from this plasmid's Addgene catalogue record and pLannotate feature annotations shown in this document.]
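Description:
pIM1773-PRHIII-sfGFP-pNW33N is a 5,062 bp bacterial expression plasmid built on the pNW33N shuttle backbone and intended for constitutive reporter expression in both Geobacillus (specifically G. stearothermophilus NUB3621) and E. coli. Its dual host range is reflected in the annotated replication functions. A high-copy ColE1/pUC-type origin supports maintenance in E. coli, while a repB replication protein gene of Gram-positive plasmid origin provides replication in the thermophile. Selection in both hosts relies on a Staphylococcus aureus-type chloramphenicol acetyltransferase (cat) gene. The depositor notes that some plasmid maps display an ampicillin resistance gene. The feature table shows only a short β-lactamase fragment, its functionality is unknown, and chloramphenicol is the correct selection. Several fragments of pre/mob and lacI, together with a lac promoter, operator and CAP site, are backbone remnants rather than designed parts of the expression cassette.

The payload is a synthetic PRHIII-sfGFP cassette cloned between EcoRI and PstI sites, both retained, and flanked by BioBrick prefix and suffix sequences, indicating a standardized, swappable part format. The PRHIII promoter itself is not annotated in the feature table, but it presumably occupies the interval between the BioBrick prefix and the start of the superfolder GFP coding sequence. Superfolder GFP is a rapidly maturing, robustly folding Aequorea victoria derivative. The plasmid serves as a constitutive fluorescent reporter for gene expression in Geobacillus, in the context of developing this facultative thermophile as a metabolic engineering host. It is described as a companion to an earlier pNW33N-based construct from the same work. The copy number is recorded as unknown, and the plasmid is reported to slow growth in E. coli but not in Geobacillus.
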