Addgene plasmid #52217: pIM1773-PRHIII-sfGFP-pNW33N
Purpose: Constitutive sfGFP expression plasmid for use in Geobacillus and E. coli
Depositing lab: Ichiro Matsumura. Depositing organization: Emory University. Publication: Transformable facultative thermophile Geobacillus stearothermophilus NUB3621 as a host strain for metabolic engineering. Blanchard K, Robic S, Matsumura I. Appl Microbiol Biotechnol. 2014 May 2. 10.1007/s00253-014-5746-z PubMed 24788326.
Backbone
  Vector backbone: pNW33N
  Backbone manufacturer: Bacillus Genetic Stock Center
  Backbone size w/o insert (bp): 4217
  Total vector size (bp): 5062
  Vector type: Bacterial Expression
Growth in bacteria
  Bacterial resistance: Chloramphenicol, 25 μg/mL
  Growth temperature: 37°C
  Growth strain: InvaF'
  Growth instructions: This plasmid is generally slow growing in E. coli. Growth in Geobacillus is generally on par with untransformed strains.
  Copy number: Unknown
Gene/Insert
  Gene/Insert name: PRHIII-sfGFP
  Species: Synthetic
  Promoter: PRHIII
  Cloning method: Restriction Enzyme; 5′ cloning site EcoRI (not destroyed); 3′ cloning site PstI (not destroyed)
  Sequencing primers: 5′ N/A; 3′ M13-Rev
Terms and licenses: Academic/Nonprofit Terms; Industry Terms: Not Available to Industry
Depositor comments: Plasmid is designed for use in Geobacillus stearothermophilus NUB3621 (as well as E. coli.) Construct is described in the article linked at the bottom of this page. This plasmid is a companion to pIM1708-PsurP-surT-agaN-pNW33N which was previously submitted. As with pIM1708, despite the fact that your plasmid map displays an ampicillin resistance gene, the correct antibiotic resistance gene is a chloramphenicol acetyltransferase. We do not know if the ampicillin resistance gene is functional.
How to cite: pIM1773-PRHIII-sfGFP-pNW33N was a gift from Ichiro Matsumura (Addgene plasmid # 52217 ; http://n2t.net/addgene:52217 ; RRID:Addgene_52217)
