>Addgene plasmid #52217 | pIM1773-PRHIII-sfGFP-pNW33N | addgene partial sequence | sequence record 82407 | M13-Rev 5'-CAGGAAACAGCTATGACC-3'
CATGCCTGCAGCGGCCGCTACTAGTATTACTTGTATAATTCATCCATTCCGTGGGTGATTCCGGCTGCGG
TGACAAATTCCAGCAGTACCATGTGGTCGCGTTTTTCATTCGGATCTTTGGACAGGACCGACTGTGTAGA
TAAGTAGTGGTTATCCGGTAGTAATACGGGTCCATCGCCGATCGGTGTATTTTGCTGGTAATGATCCGCT
AATTGGACGCTGCCGTCTTCCACATTATGGCGGATTTTGAAGTTGGCTTTGATCCCGTTTTTTTGTTTGT
CCGCGGTTATATAGACGTTATGCGAGTTGAAGTTATACTCCAACTTGTGCCCTAGTATGTTCCCATCTTC
TTTAAAGTCGATGCCTTTAAGCTCAATTCTGTTGACAAGCGTGTCGCCCTCAAATTTCACTTCGGCACGT
GTTTTATACGTTCCATCGTCTTTAAAAGAAATCGTGCGCTCTTGGACATAGCCCTCCGGCATCGCCGACT
TGAAAAAGTCGTGCCGTTTCATGTGATCGGGATACCGTGAGAAACATTGTACTCCATAGGTCAGCGTTGT
CACCAGCGTCGGCCACGGTACTGGTAATTTCCCCGTAGTACAGATAAATTTGAGCGTCAATTTACCGTTC
GTGGCATCGCCTTCTCCTTCACCGCGCACGCTGAATTTATGTCCATTAACATCGCCGTCCAATTCTACCA
AAATCGGGACAACTCCCGTAAACAATTCCTCGCCTTTGGAGCCCATGGCCATTCACTCCTAGTCACCATT
GTTTTTTCTTTTGCATATCATAGCAGTCGTATCTTTTCATTATATCAGCATTCATGGTATGATAAACAAT
AGGATTTTGCAGAATGGGGGAAATCAGCATGCTCTCTAGAAGCGGCCGCGAATTCAATTTCACAATCAGA
GAGAACGGGAAAGTAAAACGAATCCCGATATTGATAAAGAACGGTCACATGAAAATTATGATTTG
